Addgene plasmid #209711: pCMV-NES-MBP-cATOM(Ras)
Purpose: Mammalian expression of c-ATOM biosensor for HRas with nuclear export signal
Depositing lab: Stewart Loh. Depositing organization: SUNY Upstate Medical University. Publication: Adaptable, turn-on maturation (ATOM) fluorescent biosensors for multiplexed detection in cells. Sekhon H, Ha JH, Presti MF, Procopio SB, Jarvis AR, Mirsky PO, John AM, Loh SN. Nat Methods. 2023 Nov 9. doi: 10.1038/s41592-023-02065-w. PubMed 37945909.
Backbone
  Vector backbone: pCMV-N1
  Vector type: Mammalian Expression
Growth in bacteria
  Bacterial resistance: Kanamycin, 50 μg/mL
  Growth temperature: 37°C
  Growth strain: DH5alpha
  Copy number: High Copy
Gene/Insert
  Gene/Insert name: NES-MBP-cATOM(Ras)
  Species: Synthetic
  Tag / fusion protein: NES-MBP (N terminal on insert)
  Cloning method: Restriction Enzyme; 5′ cloning site Unknown (unknown if destroyed); 3′ cloning site Unknown (unknown if destroyed)
Terms and licenses: Academic/Nonprofit Terms; Industry Terms: Not Available to Industry
Depositor comments: Please visit https://doi.org/10.1101/2023.03.28.534597 for bioRxiv preprint.
How to cite: pCMV-NES-MBP-cATOM(Ras) was a gift from Stewart Loh (Addgene plasmid # 209711 ; http://n2t.net/addgene:209711 ; RRID:Addgene_209711)
