[The description below was written by a language model from this plasmid's Addgene catalogue record and pLannotate feature annotations shown in this document.]
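Description:
pCMV-NES-MBP-cATOM(Ras) is a 6.3 kb mammalian expression plasmid built on a pCMV-N1 backbone. It encodes a synthetic, genetically encoded fluorescent biosensor for HRas of the "adaptable, turn-on maturation" (ATOM) class. It replicates in E. coli at high copy from a ColE1/pUC-type origin and also carries an f1 phage origin. Selection relies on a single Tn5 NeoR/KanR gene placed behind tandem bacterial (bla) and SV40 early promoters and followed by the HSV TK polyadenylation signal. This arrangement gives kanamycin resistance in bacteria and can support G418 selection in mammalian cells. The short ble and bGH poly(A) fragments annotated nearby appear to be backbone remnants rather than functional elements.

The payload is one open reading frame driven by the CMV immediate early enhancer and promoter and terminated by the SV40 poly(A) signal. It begins with a short segment matching MAP2K2 (MEK2), which corresponds to the nuclear export signal named in the record and should keep the sensor in the cytoplasm. Next comes E. coli maltose binding protein lacking its signal sequence, present as an N-terminal fusion partner. The sensor proper is annotated as a circularly permuted Venus-type yellow fluorescent protein fragment, a fibronectin-like segment, and a short Clover/GFP-family fragment. This pattern is consistent with a fibronectin-scaffold (monobody-type) binding domain for Ras inserted into a permuted fluorescent protein, although the record does not describe the architecture explicitly. A short region matching SV40 large T antigen follows the sensor, and its role is not stated. The cloning sites are recorded as unknown. The plasmid is intended for expression in mammalian cells to detect HRas by turn-on fluorescence, including multiplexed imaging alongside other ATOM sensors.
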