Features (pLannotate 1.2.2; 17 found; start..end, strand, type, name):
     61..364     +  enhancer       CMV enhancer: human cytomegalovirus immediate early enhancer
    365..568     +  promoter       CMV promoter: human cytomegalovirus (CMV) immediate early promoter
    594..659     +  CDS            MAP2K2 (fragment): MP2K2_CHICK - Also known as MEK2, MKK2, PRKMK2. Experimental evidence at transcript level: Swiss-Prot protein existence level 2. Catalyzes the concomitant phosphorylation of a threonine and a tyrosine residue in a Thr-Glu-Tyr sequence located in MAP kinases. Activates the ERK1 and ERK2 MAP kinases (By similarity). From Gallus gallus (Chicken).
    675..1775    +  CDS            MBP: maltose binding protein from E. coli; malE (mutated); This version of the gene does not encode a signal sequence, so MBP will remain in the cytosol.
   1849..2513    +  CDS            cp173Venus (fragment): circularly permuted form of the Venus yellow fluorescent protein (Nagai et al., 2004) efficient FRET acceptor for CFP
   2673..2867    +  CDS            FINC_PLEWA (fragment): Experimental evidence at transcript level: Swiss-Prot protein existence level 2. Fibronectins bind cell surfaces and various compounds including collagen, fibrin, heparin, DNA, and actin. Fibronectins are involved in cell adhesion, cell motility, opsonization, wound healing, and maintenance of cell shape. May be involved in osteoblast compaction (By similarity). From Pleurodeles waltl (Iberian ribbed newt).
   2862..2924    +  CDS            Clover (fragment): bright green-yellow fluorescent protein derived from GFP (Lam et al., 2012)
   2944..3027    +  CDS            large T antigen (fragment): large T antigen from SV40 (simian virus 40)
   3050..3171    +  polyA_signal   SV40 poly(A) signal: SV40 polyadenylation signal
   3205..3633    -  rep_origin     f1 ori (sequence partly withheld): f1 bacteriophage origin of replication; arrow indicates direction of (+) strand synthesis
   3660..3764    +  promoter       AmpR promoter: bla
   3766..4123    +  promoter       SV40 promoter: SV40 enhancer and early promoter
   4158..4952    +  CDS            NeoR/KanR: aminoglycoside phosphotransferase from Tn5; aph(3')-II (or nptII); confers resistance to neomycin, kanamycin, and G418 (Geneticin®)
   4973..5125    +  CDS            ble (fragment): BLE_KLEPN - Experimental evidence at protein level: Swiss-Prot protein existence level 1. Binding protein with a strong affinity to the bleomycin family of antibiotics. Binds to CL990; an antimitotic-antibiotic compound. From Klebsiella pneumoniae.
   5184..5231    +  polyA_signal   HSV TK poly(A) signal: herpes simplex virus thymidine kinase polyadenylation signal (Cole and Stacy, 1985)
   5322..5338    -  polyA_signal   bGH poly(A) signal (fragment): bovine growth hormone polyadenylation signal
   5560..6148    +  rep_origin     ori: high-copy-number ColE1/pMB1/pBR322/pUC origin of replication
>Addgene plasmid #209711 | pCMV-NES-MBP-cATOM(Ras) | addgene full sequence | sequence record 413186 | Addgene NGS Result
TAGTTATTAATAGTAATCAATTACGGGGTCATTAGTTCATAGCCCATATATGGAGTTCCGCGTTACATAA
CTTACGGTAAATGGCCCGCCTGGCTGACCGCCCAACGACCCCCGCCCATTGACGTCAATAATGACGTATG
TTCCCATAGTAACGCCAATAGGGACTTTCCATTGACGTCAATGGGTGGAGTATTTACGGTAAACTGCCCA
CTTGGCAGTACATCAAGTGTATCATATGCCAAGTACGCCCCCTATTGACGTCAATGACGGTAAATGGCCC
GCCTGGCATTATGCCCAGTACATGACCTTATGGGACTTTCCTACTTGGCAGTACATCTACGTATTAGTCA
TCGCTATTACCATGGTGATGCGGTTTTGGCAGTACATCAATGGGCGTGGATAGCGGTTTGACTCACGGGG
ATTTCCAAGTCTCCACCCCATTGACGTCAATGGGAGTTTGTTTTGGCACCAAAATCAACGGGACTTTCCA
AAATGTCGTAACAACTCCGCCCCATTGACGCAAATGGGCGGTAGGCGTGTACGGTGGGAGGTCTATATAA
GCAGAGCTGGTTTAGTGAACCGTCAGATCCGCTAGCGCCACCATGAACCTGGTGGACCTCCAAAAGAAGC
TGGAGGAGCTGGAGCTGGACGAGCAGCAGGGACCGGTCGCCACCATGAAAACTGAAGAAGGTAAACTGGT
AATCTGGATTAACGGCGATAAAGGCTATAACGGTCTCGCTGAAGTCGGTAAGAAATTCGAGAAAGATACC
GGAATTAAAGTCACCGTTGAGCATCCGGATAAACTGGAAGAGAAATTCCCACAGGTTGCGGCAACTGGCG
ATGGCCCTGACATTATCTTCTGGGCACACGACCGCTTTGGTGGCTACGCTCAATCTGGCCTGTTGGCTGA
AATCACCCCGGACAAAGCGTTCCAGGACAAGCTGTATCCGTTTACCTGGGATGCCGTACGTTACAACGGC
AAGCTGATTGCTTACCCGATCGCTGTTGAAGCGTTATCGCTGATTTATAACAAAGATCTGCTGCCGAACC
CGCCAAAAACCTGGGAAGAGATCCCGGCGCTGGATAAAGAACTGAAAGCGAAAGGTAAGAGCGCGCTGAT
GTTCAACCTGCAAGAACCGTACTTCACCTGGCCGCTGATTGCTGCTGACGGGGGTTATGCGTTCAAGTAT
GAAAACGGCAAGTACGACATTAAAGACGTGGGCGTGGATAACGCTGGCGCGAAAGCGGGTCTGACCTTCC
TGGTTGACCTGATTAAAAACAAACACATGAATGCAGACACCGATTACTCCATCGCAGAAGCTGCCTTTAA
TAAAGGCGAAACAGCGATGACCATCAACGGCCCGTGGGCATGGTCCAACATCGACACCAGCAAAGTGAAT
TATGGTGTAACGGTACTGCCGACCTTCAAGGGTCAACCATCCAAACCGTTCGTTGGCGTGCTGAGCGCAG
GTATTAACGCCGCCAGTCCGAACAAAGAGCTGGCAAAAGAGTTCCTCGAAAACTATCTGCTGACTGATGA
AGGTCTGGAAGCGGTTAATAAAGACAAACCGCTGGGTGCCGTAGCGCTGAAGTCTTACGAGGAAGAGTTG
GCGAAAGATCCACGTATTGCCGCCACTATGGAAAACGCCCAGAAAGGTGAAATCATGCCGAACATCCCGC
AGATGTCCGCTTTCTGGTATGCCGTGCGTACTGCGGTGATCAACGCCGCCAGCGGTCGTCAGACTGTCGA
TGAAGCCCTGAAAGACGCGCAGACTAATTCGAGCTCGCTGGAAGTTCTGTTCCAGGGGCCCAAGGTACCA
GGAGCTGCGACACCGGTAACTGCAGACATGCTGCCCGACAACCACTACCTGAGCACTCAGTCCGTTCTGA
GCAAAGACCCCAACGAGAAGCGCGATCACATGGTCCTGCTGGAGTTCGTGACCGCCGCCGGGATCACTCT
CGGCATGGACGAGCTGTACAAGGGCGGTGGATCCGGTGGTATGGTGAGCAAGGGCGAGGAGCTGTTCACC
GGGGTGGTGCCCATCCTGGTCGAGCTGGACGGCGACGTAAACGGCCACAAGTTCAGCGTCCGCGGCGAGG
GCGAGGGCGATGCCACCAACGGCAAGCTGACCCTGAAGCTGATCTGCACCACCGGCAAGCTGCCCGTGCC
CTGGCCCACCCTCGTGACCACCCTCAGCTGGGGCGTGCAGTGCTTCGCGCGCTACCCCGACCACATGAAG
CAGCACGACTTCTTCAAGTCCGCCATGCCCGAAGGCTACGTCCAGGAGCGCACCATCTCTTTCAAGGACG
ACGGTACCTACAAGACCCGCGCCGAGGTGAAGTTCGAGGGCGACACCCTGGTGAACCGCATCGAGCTGAA
GGGCATCGACTTCAAGGAGGACGGCAACATCCTGGGGCACAAGCTGGAGTACAACTATATTAGCGATAAC
GTCTATATCACGGCCGACAAGCAGAAGAACGGCATCAAGGCTAACTTCAAGATCCGCCACAACGTTGAGG
ACGGTGTGGACTACACGATTACCGTGTATGCGTGGGGTTGGCATGGCCAGGTTTATTACTATATGGGTAG
CCCAATCTCGATTAACTACCGTACCGGAGGTTCAGGCAGTGGTGGTGCTAGCGGTGGTGCGACTGGAGGC
AGTGGCGGTGGATCTTCTGTTCCGACCAAACTGGAGGTGGTTGCCGCAACTCCCACGAGTCTGCTGATCT
CATGGGATGCTCCAGCCGTTACCGTCGATTATTACGTCATCACCTATGGCGAAACAGGCGGCAACTCTCC
GGTACAGAAGTTTGAAGTGCCTGGGTCCAAAAGCACTGCGACCATTTCGGGTTTAAAACCGGGCAGCGTG
CAGCTCGCCGACCACTACCAGCAGAACACCCCCATCGGCGACGGCCCCGTGCTGTAAAGCGGCCGCGACT
CTAGATCATAATCAGCCATACCACATTTGTAGAGGTTTTACTTGCTTTAAAAAACCTCCCACACCTCCCC
CTGAACCTGAAACATAAAATGAATGCAATTGTTGTTGTTAACTTGTTTATTGCAGCTTATAATGGTTACA
AATAAAGCAATAGCATCACAAATTTCACAAATAAAGCATTTTTTTCACTGCATTCTAGTTGTGGTTTGTC
CAAACTCATCAATGTATCTTAAGGCGTAAATTGTAAGCGTTAATATTTTGTTAAAATTCGCGTTAAATTT
TTGTTAAATCAGCTCATTTTTTAACCAATAGGCCGAAATCGGCAAAATCCCTTATAAATCAAAAGAATAG
ACCGAGATAGGGT
[37 nt withheld, positions 3304-3340]
AAAGAACGTGGACTCCAACGTCAAAGG
[49 nt withheld, positions 3368-3416]
T
[91 nt withheld, positions 3418-3508]
G
[124 nt withheld, positions 3510-3633]
CAGGTGGCACTTTTCGGGGAAATGTGCGCGGAACCCCTATTTGTTTATTTTTCTAAATACATTCAAATAT
GTATCCGCTCATGAGACAATAACCCTGATAAATGCTTCAATAATATTGAAAAAGGAAGAGTCCTGAGGCG
GAAAGAACCAGCTGTGGAATGTGTGTCAGTTAGGGTGTGGAAAGTCCCCAGGCTCCCCAGCAGGCAGAAG
TATGCAAAGCATGCATCTCAATTAGTCAGCAACCAGGTGTGGAAAGTCCCCAGGCTCCCCAGCAGGCAGA
AGTATGCAAAGCATGCATCTCAATTAGTCAGCAACCATAGTCCCGCCCCTAACTCCGCCCATCCCGCCCC
TAACTCCGCCCAGTTCCGCCCATTCTCCGCCCCATGGCTGACTAATTTTTTTTATTTATGCAGAGGCCGA
GGCCGCCTCGGCCTCTGAGCTATTCCAGAAGTAGTGAGGAGGCTTTTTTGGAGGCCTAGGCTTTTGCAAA
GATCGATCAAGAGACAGGATGAGGATCGTTTCGCATGATTGAACAAGATGGATTGCACGCAGGTTCTCCG
GCCGCTTGGGTGGAGAGGCTATTCGGCTATGACTGGGCACAACAGACAATCGGCTGCTCTGATGCCGCCG
TGTTCCGGCTGTCAGCGCAGGGGCGCCCGGTTCTTTTTGTCAAGACCGACCTGTCCGGTGCCCTGAATGA
ACTGCAAGACGAGGCAGCGCGGCTATCGTGGCTGGCCACGACGGGCGTTCCTTGCGCAGCTGTGCTCGAC
GTTGTCACTGAAGCGGGAAGGGACTGGCTGCTATTGGGCGAAGTGCCGGGGCAGGATCTCCTGTCATCTC
ACCTTGCTCCTGCCGAGAAAGTATCCATCATGGCTGATGCAATGCGGCGGCTGCATACGCTTGATCCGGC
TACCTGCCCATTCGACCACCAAGCGAAACATCGCATCGAGCGAGCACGTACTCGGATGGAAGCCGGTCTT
GTCGATCAGGATGATCTGGACGAAGAGCATCAGGGGCTCGCGCCAGCCGAACTGTTCGCCAGGCTCAAGG
CGAGCATGCCCGACGGCGAGGATCTCGTCGTGACCCATGGCGATGCCTGCTTGCCGAATATCATGGTGGA
AAATGGCCGCTTTTCTGGATTCATCGACTGTGGCCGGCTGGGTGTGGCGGACCGCTATCAGGACATAGCG
TTGGCTACCCGTGATATTGCTGAAGAGCTTGGCGGCGAATGGGCTGACCGCTTCCTCGTGCTTTACGGTA
TCGCCGCTCCCGATTCGCAGCGCATCGCCTTCTATCGCCTTCTTGACGAGTTCTTCTGAGCGGGACTCTG
GGGTTCGAAATGACCGACCAAGCGACGCCCAACCTGCCATCACGAGATTTCGATTCCACCGCCGCCTTCT
ATGAAAGGTTGGGCTTCGGAATCGTTTTCCGGGACGCCGGCTGGATGATCCTCCAGCGCGGGGATCTCAT
GCTGGAGTTCTTCGCCCACCCTAGGGGGAGGCTAACTGAAACACGGAAGGAGACAATACCGGAAGGAACC
CGCGCTATGACGGCAATAAAAAGACAGAATAAAACGCACGGTGTTGGGTCGTTTGTTCATAAACGCGGGG
TTCGGTCCCAGGGCTGGCACTCTGTCGATACCCCACCGAGACCCCATTGGGGCCAATACGCCCGCGTTTC
TTCCTTTTCCCCACCCCACCCCCCAAGTTCGGGTGAAGGCCCAGGGCTCGCAGCCAACGTCGGGGCGGCA
GGCCCTGCCATAGCCTCAGGTTACTCATATATACTTTAGATTGATTTAAAACTTCATTTTTAATTTAAAA
GGATCTAGGTGAAGATCCTTTTTGATAATCTCATGACCAAAATCCCTTAACGTGAGTTTTCGTTCCACTG
AGCGTCAGACCCCGTAGAAAAGATCAAAGGATCTTCTTGAGATCCTTTTTTTCTGCGCGTAATCTGCTGC
TTGCAAACAAAAAAACCACCGCTACCAGCGGTGGTTTGTTTGCCGGATCAAGAGCTACCAACTCTTTTTC
CGAAGGTAACTGGCTTCAGCAGAGCGCAGATACCAAATACTGTTCTTCTAGTGTAGCCGTAGTTAGGCCA
CCACTTCAAGAACTCTGTAGCACCGCCTACATACCTCGCTCTGCTAATCCTGTTACCAGTGGCTGCTGCC
AGTGGCGATAAGTCGTGTCTTACCGGGTTGGACTCAAGACGATAGTTACCGGATAAGGCGCAGCGGTCGG
GCTGAACGGGGGGTTCGTGCACACAGCCCAGCTTGGAGCGAACGACCTACACCGAACTGAGATACCTACA
GCGTGAGCTATGAGAAAGCGCCACGCTTCCCGAAGGGAGAAAGGCGGACAGGTATCCGGTAAGCGGCAGG
GTCGGAACAGGAGAGCGCACGAGGGAGCTTCCAGGGGGAAACGCCTGGTATCTTTATAGTCCTGTCGGGT
TTCGCCACCTCTGACTTGAGCGTCGATTTTTGTGATGCTCGTCAGGGGGGCGGAGCCTATGGAAAAACGC
CAGCAACGCGGCCTTTTTACGGTTCCTGGCCTTTTGCTGGCCTTTTGCTCACATGTTCTTTCCTGCGTTA
TCCCCTGATTCTGTGGATAACCGTATTACCGCCATGCAT
